Addgene plasmid #58098: tdTomato-ER-5
Purpose: Localization: Endoplasmic Reticulum, Excitation: 554, Emission: 581
Depositing lab: Michael Davidson. Depositing organization: Florida State University, Tallahassee.
Backbone
  Vector backbone: tdTomato
  Backbone size w/o insert (bp): 4750
  Vector type: Mammalian Expression
  Selectable markers: Neomycin (select with G418)
Growth in bacteria
  Bacterial resistance: Kanamycin, 50 μg/mL
  Growth temperature: 37°C
  Growth strain: DH5alpha
  Copy number: High Copy
Gene/Insert
  Gene/Insert name: ER (alt name: NM_004343.3)
  Species: H. sapiens (human)
  Mutation: ER Signal Peptide
  Entrez Gene: CALR (a.k.a. CALR1, CRT, HEL-S-99n, RO, SSA, cC1qR)
  Promoter: CMV
  Tag / fusion protein: tdTomato
  Cloning method: Unknown
  Sequencing primers: 5′ CMV-F; 3′ SV40pA-R
Terms and licenses: Academic/Nonprofit Terms; Industry Terms: Not Available to Industry
Depositor comments: . Excitation = 554; Emission = 581
How to cite: tdTomato-ER-5 was a gift from Michael Davidson (Addgene plasmid # 58098 ; http://n2t.net/addgene:58098 ; RRID:Addgene_58098)
