[The description below was written by a language model from this plasmid's Addgene catalogue record.]
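Description:
tdTomato-ER-5 is a mammalian expression plasmid that produces an endoplasmic reticulum-targeted form of the red fluorescent protein tdTomato. It is built on a tdTomato backbone of about 4.75 kb (without the insert) and is maintained in E. coli as a high-copy plasmid under kanamycin selection. In mammalian cells, a neomycin resistance marker allows stably transfected cells to be selected with G418. No feature table accompanies the record, so the origin of replication and the exact arrangement of the resistance cassette are not stated. The 3′ sequencing primer does suggest that an SV40 polyadenylation signal lies downstream of the coding region.

The insert is derived from human calreticulin (CALR), an abundant ER-resident chaperone, and the record describes it as the ER signal peptide rather than the full-length protein. This targeting sequence is fused to tdTomato and expressed from the strong constitutive CMV promoter. A signal peptide directs the nascent fusion protein into the ER lumen through the secretory translocation machinery, so the fluorescence marks the ER network. The record does not say whether a C-terminal retention motif such as KDEL is also present, what the "5" in the name refers to, or how the fusion is oriented and linked.

tdTomato is a bright tandem-dimer fluorescent protein, with excitation and emission maxima listed here as 554 nm and 581 nm. The construct is intended as an organelle marker for fluorescence microscopy. It can be used to visualise ER morphology and dynamics in live or fixed mammalian cells, or as a red ER reference in co-localisation experiments with spectrally distinct probes.
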