>Addgene plasmid #58098 | tdTomato-ER-5 | depositor partial sequence | sequence record 89234 | insert sequence
ACGTCAGATCCGCTAGCGCCACCATGCTGCTATCCGTGCCGTTGCTGCTCGGCCTCCTCGGCCTGGCCGT
CGCCGCACCGGTCGCCACCATGGTGAGCAAGGGCGAGGAGGTCATCAAAGAGTTCATGCGCTTCAAGGTG
CGCATGGAGGGCTCCATGAACGGCCACGAGTTCGAGATCGAGGGCGAGGGCGAGGGCCGCCCCTACGAGG
GCACCCAGACCGCCAAGCTGAAGGTGACCAAGGGCGGCCCCCTGCCCTTCGCCTGGGACATCCTGTCCCC
CCAGTTCATGTACGGCTCCAAGGCGTACGTGAAGCACCCCGCCGACATCCCCGATTACAAGAAGCTGTCC
TTCCCCGAGGGCTTCAAGTGGGAGCGCGTGATGAACTTCGAGGACGGCGGTCTGGTGACCGTGACCCAGG
ACTCCTCCCTGCAGGACGGCACGCTGATCTACAAGGTGAAGATGCGCGGCACCAACTTCCCCCCCGACGG
CCCCGTAATGCAGAAGAAGACCATGGGCTGGGAGGCCTCCACCGAGCGCCTGTACCCCCGCGACGGCGTG
CTGAAGGGCGAGATCCACCAGGCCCTGAAGCTGAAGGACGGCGGCCACTACCTGGTGGAGTTCAAGACCA
TCTACATGGCCAAGAAGCCCGTGCAACTGCCCGGCTACTACTACGTGGACACCAAGCTGGACATCACCTC
CCACAACGAGGACTACACCATCGTGGAACAGTACGAGCGCTCCGAGGGCCGCCACCACCTGTTCCTGGGG
CATGGCACCGGCAGCACCGGCAGCGGCAGCTCCGGCACCGCCTCCTCCGAGGACAACAACATGGCCGTCA
TCAAAGAGTTCATGCGCTTCAAGGTGCGCATGGAGGGCTCCATGAACGGCCACGAGTTCGAGATCGAGGG
CGAGGGCGAGGGCCGCCCCTACGAGGGCACCCAGACCGCCAAGCTGAAGGTGACCAAGGGCGGCCCCCTG
CCCTTCGCCTGGGACATCCTGTCCCCCCAGTTCATGTACGGCTCCAAGGCGTACGTGAAGCACCCCGCCG
ACATCCCCGATTACAAGAAGCTGTCCTTCCCCGAGGGCTTCAAGTGGGAGCGCGTGATGAACTTCGAGGA
CGGCGGTCTGGTGACCGTGACCCAGGACTCCTCCCTGCAGGACGGCACGCTGATCTACAAGGTGAAGATG
CGCGGCACCAACTTCCCCCCCGACGGCCCCGTAATGCAGAAGAAGACCATGGGCTGGGAGGCCTCCACCG
AGCGCCTGTACCCCCGCGACGGCGTGCTGAAGGGCGAGATCCACCAGGCCCTGAAGCTGAAGGACGGCGG
CCACTACCTGGTGGAGTTCAAGACCATCTACATGGCCAAGAAGCCCGTGCAACTGCCCGGCTACTACTAC
GTGGACACCAAGCTGGACATCACCTCCCACAACGAGGACTACACCATCGTGGAACAGTACGAGCGCTCCG
AGGGCCGCCACCACCTGTTCCTGTACGGCATGGACGAGCTGTACAAGTCCGGAAAGGACGAGCTGTAAGA
ATTCTGCAGTCGACGGTACCGCGGGCCCGGGATCCACCGGATCTAGATAACTGATCATAATCAGCCATAC
CACATT
