>Addgene plasmid #58098 | tdTomato-ER-5 | addgene partial sequence | sequence record 108490 | CMV-F 5'-CGCAAATGGGCGGTAGGCGTG-3'
AGCAGAGCTGGTTTAGTGAACCGTCAGATCCGCTAGCGCCACCATGCTGCTATCCGTGCCGTTGCTGCTC
GGCCTCCTCGGCCTGGCCGTCGCCGCACCGGTCGCCACCATGGTGAGCAAGGGCGAGGAGGTCATCAAAG
AGTTCATGCGCTTCAAGGTGCGCATGGAGGGCTCCATGAACGGCCACGAGTTCGAGATCGAGGGCGAGGG
CGAGGGCCGCCCCTACGAGGGCACCCAGACCGCCAAGCTGAAGGTGACCAAGGGCGGCCCCCTGCCCTTC
GCCTGGGACATCCTGTCCCCCCAGTTCATGTACGGCTCCAAGGCGTACGTGAAGCACCCCGCCGACATCC
CCGATTACAAGAAGCTGTCCTTCCCCGAGGGCTTCAAGTGGGAGCGCGTGATGAACTTCGAGGACGGCGG
TCTGGTGACCGTGACCCAGGACTCCTCCCTGCAGGACGGCACGCTGATCTACAAGGTGAAGATGCGCGGC
ACCAACTTCCCCCCCGACGGCCCCGTAATGCAGAAGAAGACCATGGGCTGGGAGGCCTCCACCGAGCGCC
TGTACCCCCGCGACGGCGTGCTGAAGGGCGAGATCCACCAGGCCCTGAAGCTGAAGGACGGCGGCCACTA
CCTGGTGGAGTTCAAGACCATCTACATGGCCAAGAAGCCCGTGCAACTGCCCGGCTACTACTACGTGGAC
ACCAAGCTGGACATCACCTCCCACAACGAGGACTACACCATCGTGGAACAGTACGAGCGC
